>Addgene plasmid #161106 | pDONR221-MFSD12_STOP | addgene full sequence | sequence record 461359 | Addgene NGS Result
AAGAAAGCTGGGTCTTATGGCCTTGCATCTCTGTCCCACCGGCGCAGCCTTGTAGGCCACAGCAGCAGAG
AGCACAGGCACAGGGCGGCTGCCACTCCCACTCCTCCGGTCACTGCCACCATGGCCCAGTGGTAGAAGCT
CACGCAGGCCCTACAGCACAGCTCAGAGGGGCATGGGTGCAGGGACTGGATGGCCATCACGGCCAGGCCA
TTGGCCACCTTATCCAGGAAGCTCATAGAGCCGTACACGAAGGCGCCGGAGTTTGTGTGTGGTCCGATCA
GGTCTGCGGTCATTGCCAGGCTTGTCACCAGGATGGTTGCACATCCTGCTCCCAGCAGCACGGCTGCTGC
GTACACGGCCACGCCCAGGCCCTCGGCCAGGGCCACCCAGGCGGCGAAGGCCAGGATGACCAGCAGTCCG
CTGAAGTATGTCATATTTCTGCCGATGCACTTGTTGATAGGCTTCATCAGGAAAGAGGACAGAAAGCCAG
ACAGGTACATGACCAGTGGGATGGTGGCGATGAACTTCTTAGGCAGGTGCAGGCTATATGTCAGGTACAT
GGCCATGTAGGTCTGAGACAGATTCACGATCAGCCTTGTGGTCATATACAGGATGCCCACTTGGTAAAAG
GCGGGCTCTCTCAGCCAGTGCTTCCACAGCAGCAGTGGCTGTGCTGTTGCTGGTGCCAGCAGAGGGGTGT
GCTCTCCTGGCTCCTCGGCGTGTGGCCTTCTCCGCTCTCTGGTGCCCAGGTGGAACAGCAGGGAAAACAC
GGCTCCCACTCCCACCACCAGCAGGCTCAGGTTCCGGAACACGGGCACATCCTGTCCTCCCAGCTGATCG
GAGATGCTGATGTCCTGGGTTGGCTCCACCCTGCTAGATCCCTGCAGGTGCAGCAGCAGCCATGCTGCTC
CATACACTGTGATATTTGCCACCACGGTGAAGGCGTATCTCAGGGCTGTCAGCTCCACCTTCTCGTGGTC
GTTGGTCACCAGCTCGGGGATCAGAGACAGGTGGGAGATCTGGGTGGAGGCCCAGCCGAACTGAAAGATC
ACGATAAAAGGGCCATAGTACAGCAGGGCGGCCCACTCTGGTGTTGCTGCTCCACAGCCCAGGCAAGGGC
TGAAGATAAAGGGGAAAGACAGCAGCACGCACACGGTTCCCACCAGGTGCCATGCCTTCCTTGGTCCATA
TCTTGCACAGCAGCTTGCTGCCCTATCTGCCTCGTATCCCACCAGTGGTGTGCACAGTCCGTCTGCCACC
TGTCCCAGCAGCAGCAGCAGTCCTGCTCCCCTGGAGCTATATGCTCTCACAGAGTGCAGATACAGCAGCA
GGTAGGTGAACCACATGGAGGCGCACAGGTCGTTCAGAAAGTGGCCCACTGCGTAGCTCAGCCTTGCCAC
CAGGGACAGAGGGCGGGGGCTTGGGGCTGCTCCTGCTGCAGGTGGTCCAGGTCCCATGGTGGAGCCTGCT
TTTTTGTACAAAGTTGGCATTATAAAAAAGCATTGCTCATCAATGTGTTGCAACGAACAGGTCACTATCA
GTCAAAATAAAATCATTATTTGGGGCCCGAGCTTAAGACTGGCCGTCGTTTTACAACGTCGTGACTGGGA
AAACATCCATGCTAGCGTTAACGCGAGAGTAGGGAACTGCCAGGCATCAAATAAAACGAAAGGCTCAGTC
GGAAGACTGGGCCTTTCGTTTTATCTGTTGTTTGTCGGTGAACGCTCTCCTGAGTAGGACAAATCCGCCG
GGAGCGGATTTGAACGTTGTGAAGCAACGGCCCGGAGGGTGGCGGGCAGGACGCCCGCCATAAACTGCCA
GGCATCAAACTAAGCAGAAGGCCATCCTGACGGATGGCCTTTTTGCGTTTCTACAAACTCTTCCTGGCTA
GCGGTACGCGTATTAATTGCGTTGCGCTCACTGCCCGCTTTCCAGTCGGGAAACCTGTCGTGCCAGCTGC
ATTAATGAATCGGCCAACGCGCGGGGAGAGGCGGTTTGCGTATTGGGCGCTCTTCCGCTTCCTCGCTCAC
TGACTCGCTGCGCTCGGTCGTTCGGCTGCGGCGAGCGGTATCAGCTCACTCAAAGGCGGTAATACGGTTA
TCCACAGAATCAGGGGATAACGCAGGAAAGAACATGTGAGCAAAAGGCCAGCAAAAGGCCAGGAACCGTA
AAAAGGCCGCGTTGCTGGCGTTTTTCCATAGGCTCCGCCCCCCTGACGAGCATCACAAAAATCGACGCTC
AAGTCAGAGGTGGCGAAACCCGACAGGACTATAAAGATACCAGGCGTTTCCCCCTGGAAGCTCCCTCGTG
CGCTCTCCTGTTCCGACCCTGCCGCTTACCGGATACCTGTCCGCCTTTCTCCCTTCGGGAAGCGTGGCGC
TTTCTCATAGCTCACGCTGTAGGTATCTCAGTTCGGTGTAGGTCGTTCGCTCCAAGCTGGGCTGTGTGCA
CGAACCCCCCGTTCAGCCCGACCGCTGCGCCTTATCCGGTAACTATCGTCTTGAGTCCAACCCGGTAAGA
CACGACTTATCGCCACTGGCAGCAGCCACTGGTAACAGGATTAGCAGAGCGAGGTATGTAGGCGGTGCTA
CAGAGTTCTTGAAGTGGTGGCCTAACTACGGCTACACTAGAAGAACAGTATTTGGTATCTGCGCTCTGCT
GAAGCCAGTTACCTTCGGAAAAAGAGTTGGTAGCTCTTGATCCGGCAAACAAACCACCGCTGGTAGCGGT
GGTTTTTTTGTTTGCAAGCAGCAGATTACGCGCAGAAAAAAAGGATCTCAAGAAGATCCTTTGATCTTTT
CTACGGGGTCTGACGCTCAGTGGAACGACGCGTAACTCACGTTAAGGGATTTTGGTCATGAGCTTGCGCC
GTCCCGTCAAGTCAGCGTAATGCTCTGCCAGTGTTACAACCAATTAACCAATTCTGATTAGAAAAACTCA
TCGAGCATCAAATGAAACTGCAATTTATTCATATCAGGATTATCAATACCATATTTTTGAAAAAGCCGTT
TCTGTAATGAAGGAGAAAACTCACCGAGGCAGTTCCATAGGATGGCAAGATCCTGGTATCGGTCTGCGAT
TCCGACTCGTCCAACATCAATACAACCTATTAATTTCCCCTCGTCAAAAATAAGGTTATCAAGTGAGAAA
TCACCATGAGTGACGACTGAATCCGGTGAGAATGGCAAAAGTTTATGCATTTCTTTCCAGACTTGTTCAA
CAGGCCAGCCATTACGCTCGTCATCAAAATCACTCGCATCAACCAAACCGTTATTCATTCGTGATTGCGC
CTGAGCGAGACGAAATACGCGATCGCTGTTAAAAGGACAATTACAAACAGGAATCGAATGCAACCGGCGC
AGGAACACTGCCAGCGCATCAACAATATTTTCACCTGAATCAGGATATTCTTCTAATACCTGGAATGCTG
TTTTTCCGGGGATCGCAGTGGTGAGTAACCATGCATCATCAGGAGTACGGATAAAATGCTTGATGGTCGG
AAGAGGCATAAATTCCGTCAGCCAGTTTAGTCTGACCATCTCATCTGTAACATCATTGGCAACGCTACCT
TTGCCATGTTTCAGAAACAACTCTGGCGCATCGGGCTTCCCATACAAGCGATAGATTGTCGCACCTGATT
GCCCGACATTATCGCGAGCCCATTTATACCCATATAAATCAGCATCCATGTTGGAATTTAATCGCGGCCT
CGACGTTTCCCGTTGAATATGGCTCATAACACCCCTTGTATTACTGTTTATGTAAGCAGACAGTTTTATT
GTTCATGATGATATATTTTTATCTTGTGCAATGTAACATCAGAGATTTTGAGACACGGGCCAGAGCTGCC
AGGAAACAGCTATGACCATGTAATACGACTCACTATAGGGGATATCAGCTGGATGGCAAATAATGATTTT
ATTTTGACTGATAGTGACCTGTTCGTTGCAACAAATTGATAAGCAATGCTTTCTTATAATGCCAACTTTG
TAC
Features (pLannotate 1.2.2; 10 found; start..end, strand, type, name):
     18..1457    -  CDS            MFSD12: MFS12_HUMAN - Also known as C19orf28 From Homo sapiens (Human).
   1463..1562    -  protein_bind   attL1: mutant version of attL; recombination site for the Gateway® LR reaction LR Clonase™
   1578..1614    +  CDS            lacZα (fragment): LacZα fragment of β-galactosidase; lacZ fragment
   1661..1704    -  terminator     rrnB T1 terminator: Escherichia coli rrnB; transcription terminator T1 from the E. coli rrnB gene
   1836..1863    +  terminator     rrnB T2 terminator: transcription terminator T2 from the E. coli rrnB gene
   1918..2010    -  CDS            lacI (fragment): lac repressor; lacI; The lac repressor binds to the lac operator to inhibit transcription in E. coli. This inhibition can be relieved by adding lactose or isopropyl-β-D-thiogalactopyranoside (IPTG).
   2193..2781    -  rep_origin     ori: high-copy-number ColE1/pMB1/pBR322/pUC origin of replication
   2928..3737    -  CDS            KanR: aminoglycoside phosphotransferase; aph(3')-Ia; confers resistance to kanamycin in bacteria or G418 (Geneticin®) in eukaryotes
   3871..3889    +  promoter       T7 promoter: promoter for bacteriophage T7 RNA polymerase
   3907..13      +  protein_bind   attL2 (across the origin): mutant version of attL; recombination site for the Gateway® LR reaction LR Clonase™
