>Addgene plasmid #161106 | pDONR221-MFSD12_STOP | analyzer sequence | sequence record 312146
CTTTCCTGCGTTATCCCCTGATTCTGTGGATAACCGTATTACCGCCTTTGAGTGAGCTGATACCGCTCGC
CGCAGCCGAACGACCGAGCGCAGCGAGTCAGTGAGCGAGGAAGCGGAAGAGCGCCCAATACGCAAACCGC
CTCTCCCCGCGCGTTGGCCGATTCATTAATGCAGCTGGCACGACAGGTTTCCCGACTGGAAAGCGGGCAG
TGAGCGCAACGCAATTAATACGCGTACCGCTAGCCAGGAAGAGTTTGTAGAAACGCAAAAAGGCCATCCG
TCAGGATGGCCTTCTGCTTAGTTTGATGCCTGGCAGTTTATGGCGGGCGTCCTGCCCGCCACCCTCCGGG
CCGTTGCTTCACAACGTTCAAATCCGCTCCCGGCGGATTTGTCCTACTCAGGAGAGCGTTCACCGACAAA
CAACAGATAAAACGAAAGGCCCAGTCTTCCGACTGAGCCTTTCGTTTTATTTGATGCCTGGCAGTTCCCT
ACTCTCGCGTTAACGCTAGCATGGATGTTTTCCCAGTCACGACGTTGTAAAACGACGGCCAGTCTTAAGC
TCGGGCCCCAAATAATGATTTTATTTTGACTGATAGTGACCTGTTCGTTGCAACACATTGATGAGCAATG
CTTTTTTATAATGCCAACTTTGTACAAAAAAGCAGGCTCCACCATGGGACCTGGACCACCTGCAGCAGGA
GCAGCCCCAAGCCCCCGCCCTCTGTCCCTGGTGGCAAGGCTGAGCTACGCAGTGGGCCACTTTCTGAACG
ACCTGTGCGCCTCCATGTGGTTCACCTACCTGCTGCTGTATCTGCACTCTGTGAGAGCATATAGCTCCAG
GGGAGCAGGACTGCTGCTGCTGCTGGGACAGGTGGCAGACGGACTGTGCACACCACTGGTGGGATACGAG
GCAGATAGGGCAGCAAGCTGCTGTGCAAGATATGGACCAAGGAAGGCATGGCACCTGGTGGGAACCGTGT
GCGTGCTGCTGTCTTTCCCCTTTATCTTCAGCCCTTGCCTGGGCTGTGGAGCAGCAACACCAGAGTGGGC
CGCCCTGCTGTACTATGGCCCTTTTATCGTGATCTTTCAGTTCGGCTGGGCCTCCACCCAGATCTCCCAC
CTGTCTCTGATCCCCGAGCTGGTGACCAACGACCACGAGAAGGTGGAGCTGACAGCCCTGAGATACGCCT
TCACCGTGGTGGCAAATATCACAGTGTATGGAGCAGCATGGCTGCTGCTGCACCTGCAGGGATCTAGCAG
GGTGGAGCCAACCCAGGACATCAGCATCTCCGATCAGCTGGGAGGACAGGATGTGCCCGTGTTCCGGAAC
CTGAGCCTGCTGGTGGTGGGAGTGGGAGCCGTGTTTTCCCTGCTGTTCCACCTGGGCACCAGAGAGCGGA
GAAGGCCACACGCCGAGGAGCCAGGAGAGCACACCCCTCTGCTGGCACCAGCAACAGCACAGCCACTGCT
GCTGTGGAAGCACTGGCTGAGAGAGCCCGCCTTTTACCAAGTGGGCATCCTGTATATGACCACAAGGCTG
ATCGTGAATCTGTCTCAGACCTACATGGCCATGTACCTGACATATAGCCTGCACCTGCCTAAGAAGTTCA
TCGCCACCATCCCACTGGTCATGTACCTGTCTGGCTTTCTGTCCTCTTTCCTGATGAAGCCTATCAACAA
GTGCATCGGCAGAAATATGACATACTTCAGCGGACTGCTGGTCATCCTGGCCTTCGCCGCCTGGGTGGCC
CTGGCCGAGGGCCTGGGCGTGGCCGTGTACGCAGCAGCCGTGCTGCTGGGAGCAGGATGTGCAACCATCC
TGGTGACAAGCCTGGCAATGACCGCAGACCTGATCGGACCACACACAAACTCCGGCGCCTTCGTGTACGG
CTCTATGAGCTTCCTGGATAAGGTGGCCAATGGCCTGGCCGTGATGGCCATCCAGTCCCTGCACCCATGC
CCCTCTGAGCTGTGCTGTAGGGCCTGCGTGAGCTTCTACCACTGGGCCATGGTGGCAGTGACCGGAGGAG
TGGGAGTGGCAGCCGCCCTGTGCCTGTGCTCTCTGCTGCTGTGGCCTACAAGGCTGCGCCGGTGGGACAG
AGATGCAAGGCCATAAGACCCAGCTTTCTTGTACAAAGTTGGCATTATAAGAAAGCATTGCTTATCAATT
TGTTGCAACGAACAGGTCACTATCAGTCAAAATAAAATCATTATTTGCCATCCAGCTGATATCCCCTATA
GTGAGTCGTATTACATGGTCATAGCTGTTTCCTGGCAGCTCTGGCCCGTGTCTCAAAATCTCTGATGTTA
CATTGCACAAGATAAAATAATATCATCATGAACAATAAAACTGTCTGCTTACATAAACAGTAATACAAGG
GGTGTTATGAGCCATATTCAACGGGAAACGTCGAGGCCGCGATTAAATTCCAACATGGATGCTGATTTAT
ATGGGTATAAATGGGCTCGCGATAATGTCGGGCAATCAGGTGCGACAATCTATCGCTTGTATGGGAAGCC
CGATGCGCCAGAGTTGTTTCTGAAACATGGCAAAGGTAGCGTTGCCAATGATGTTACAGATGAGATGGTC
AGACTAAACTGGCTGACGGAATTTATGCCTCTTCCGACCATCAAGCATTTTATCCGTACTCCTGATGATG
CATGGTTACTCACCACTGCGATCCCCGGAAAAACAGCATTCCAGGTATTAGAAGAATATCCTGATTCAGG
TGAAAATATTGTTGATGCGCTGGCAGTGTTCCTGCGCCGGTTGCATTCGATTCCTGTTTGTAATTGTCCT
TTTAACAGCGATCGCGTATTTCGTCTCGCTCAGGCGCAATCACGAATGAATAACGGTTTGGTTGATGCGA
GTGATTTTGATGACGAGCGTAATGGCTGGCCTGTTGAACAAGTCTGGAAAGAAATGCATAAACTTTTGCC
ATTCTCACCGGATTCAGTCGTCACTCATGGTGATTTCTCACTTGATAACCTTATTTTTGACGAGGGGAAA
TTAATAGGTTGTATTGATGTTGGACGAGTCGGAATCGCAGACCGATACCAGGATCTTGCCATCCTATGGA
ACTGCCTCGGTGAGTTTTCTCCTTCATTACAGAAACGGCTTTTTCAAAAATATGGTATTGATAATCCTGA
TATGAATAAATTGCAGTTTCATTTGATGCTCGATGAGTTTTTCTAATCAGAATTGGTTAATTGGTTGTAA
CACTGGCAGAGCATTACGCTGACTTGACGGGACGGCGCAAGCTCATGACCAAAATCCCTTAACGTGAGTT
ACGCGTCGTTCCACTGAGCGTCAGACCCCGTAGAAAAGATCAAAGGATCTTCTTGAGATCCTTTTTTTCT
GCGCGTAATCTGCTGCTTGCAAACAAAAAAACCACCGCTACCAGCGGTGGTTTGTTTGCCGGATCAAGAG
CTACCAACTCTTTTTCCGAAGGTAACTGGCTTCAGCAGAGCGCAGATACCAAATACTGTTCTTCTAGTGT
AGCCGTAGTTAGGCCACCACTTCAAGAACTCTGTAGCACCGCCTACATACCTCGCTCTGCTAATCCTGTT
ACCAGTGGCTGCTGCCAGTGGCGATAAGTCGTGTCTTACCGGGTTGGACTCAAGACGATAGTTACCGGAT
AAGGCGCAGCGGTCGGGCTGAACGGGGGGTTCGTGCACACAGCCCAGCTTGGAGCGAACGACCTACACCG
AACTGAGATACCTACAGCGTGAGCTATGAGAAAGCGCCACGCTTCCCGAAGGGAGAAAGGCGGACAGGTA
TCCGGTAAGCGGCAGGGTCGGAACAGGAGAGCGCACGAGGGAGCTTCCAGGGGGAAACGCCTGGTATCTT
TATAGTCCTGTCGGGTTTCGCCACCTCTGACTTGAGCGTCGATTTTTGTGATGCTCGTCAGGGGGGCGGA
GCCTATGGAAAAACGCCAGCAACGCGGCCTTTTTACGGTTCCTGGCCTTTTGCTGGCCTTTTGCTCACAT
GTT
Features (pLannotate 1.2.2; 10 found; start..end, strand, type, name):
    121..213     +  CDS            lacI (fragment): lac repressor; lacI; The lac repressor binds to the lac operator to inhibit transcription in E. coli. This inhibition can be relieved by adding lactose or isopropyl-β-D-thiogalactopyranoside (IPTG).
    268..295     -  terminator     rrnB T2 terminator: transcription terminator T2 from the E. coli rrnB gene
    427..470     +  terminator     rrnB T1 terminator: Escherichia coli rrnB; transcription terminator T1 from the E. coli rrnB gene
    517..553     -  CDS            lacZα (fragment): LacZα fragment of β-galactosidase; lacZ fragment
    569..668     +  protein_bind   attL1: mutant version of attL; recombination site for the Gateway® LR reaction LR Clonase™
    674..2113    +  CDS            MFSD12: MFS12_HUMAN - Also known as C19orf28 From Homo sapiens (Human).
   2118..2217    -  protein_bind   attL2: mutant version of attL; recombination site for the Gateway® LR reaction LR Clonase™
   2235..2253    -  promoter       T7 promoter: promoter for bacteriophage T7 RNA polymerase
   2387..3196    +  CDS            KanR: aminoglycoside phosphotransferase; aph(3')-Ia; confers resistance to kanamycin in bacteria or G418 (Geneticin®) in eukaryotes
   3343..3931    +  rep_origin     ori: high-copy-number ColE1/pMB1/pBR322/pUC origin of replication
