[The description below was written by a language model from this plasmid's Addgene catalogue record and pLannotate feature annotations shown in this document.]
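Description:
pDONR221-MFSD12_STOP is a Gateway entry clone built on the pDONR221 backbone, carrying a codon-optimized open reading frame for human MFSD12 (also known as C19orf28), a major facilitator superfamily domain-containing protein. It belongs to a consortium collection of solute carrier transporter clones. Although the catalogue lists the vector type as mammalian expression, the plasmid has no eukaryotic promoter of its own. It is a shuttle intermediate from which the ORF is transferred into expression vectors chosen by the user. The plasmid is about 4.0 kb, replicates in E. coli from a high-copy ColE1/pUC-type origin, and is selected with kanamycin through an aph(3')-Ia aminoglycoside phosphotransferase gene.

The roughly 1.44 kb MFSD12 coding sequence lies between attL1 and attL2 sites, which are the substrates for the LR Clonase reaction. Recombination with the attR sites of a destination vector moves the ORF across directionally and in frame. This version keeps a stop codon at the end of the ORF, so it suits expression of untagged protein or N-terminal fusions supplied by the destination vector. A sister clone without the stop codon exists for C-terminal tagging. Upstream of attL1, the rrnB T1 and T2 terminators insulate the insert from read-through transcription originating in the backbone. A T7 promoter sits just outside attL2 and is oriented toward the insert, so it reads antisense to the ORF. The short lacZα and lacI fragments are annotated backbone remnants rather than functional genes. The two feature tables describe the same 3,993 nt circle in opposite orientations and with different start coordinates, and they agree on content.
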