Addgene plasmid #161106: pDONR221-MFSD12_STOP
Purpose: Gateway entry clone with codon-optimized ORF sequence for subcloning into custom expression vectors. Contains a STOP codon at the end of the codon-optimized ORF sequence.
Depositing lab: RESOLUTE Consortium & Giulio Superti-Furga. Depositing organization: CeMM Research Center for Molecular Medicine. Publication: The RESOLUTE consortium: unlocking SLC transporters for drug discovery. Superti-Furga G, Lackner D, Wiedmer T, Ingles-Prieto A, Barbosa B, Girardi E, Goldmann U, Gurtl B, Klavins K, Klimek C, Lindinger S, Lineiro-Retes E, Muller AC, Onstein S, Redinger G, Reil D, Sedlyarov V, Wolf G, Crawford M, Everley R, ... Steppan CM. Nat Rev Drug Discov. 2020 Jul;19(7):429-430. doi: 10.1038/d41573-020-00056-6. PubMed 32265506.
Backbone
  Vector backbone: pDONR221
  Backbone manufacturer: ThermoFisher Scientific
  Backbone size w/o insert (bp): 2550
  Vector type: Mammalian Expression
Growth in bacteria
  Bacterial resistance: Kanamycin, 50 μg/mL
  Growth temperature: 37°C
  Growth strain: NEB Stable
  Copy number: High Copy
Gene/Insert
  Gene/Insert name: MFSD12 (alt name: MGC20700, PP3501, C19orf28)
  Species: H. sapiens (human)
  Insert size (bp): 1443
  Entrez Gene: MFSD12 (a.k.a. C19orf28, PP3501)
  Cloning method: Gateway Cloning
  Sequencing primers: 5′ M13-fwd; 3′ M13-rev
Terms and licenses: Academic/Nonprofit Terms; Industry Terms
Depositor comments: This plasmid contains a STOP codon at the end of the codon-optimized ORF. For the version of this plasmid that does not contain a STOP codon, please see Addgene plasmid 131940 For more information on the full Resolute plasmid collection, please see www.addgene.org/depositor-collections/re-solute/. Please provide your feedback on this plasmid to the RESOLUTE consortium by filling out their RESOLUTE repository feedback form: https://forms.office.com/Pages/ResponsePage.aspx?id=0e05yklzmkS7rjFGQL4N7z4feCLQvEJAmVcOCM_u885UN1JJRko0Ukg4TVQwNTZLOUxPQVJWT1NHUCQlQCN0PWcu
How to cite: pDONR221-MFSD12_STOP was a gift from RESOLUTE Consortium & Giulio Superti-Furga (Addgene plasmid # 161106 ; http://n2t.net/addgene:161106 ; RRID:Addgene_161106)
