>Addgene plasmid #161106 | pDONR221-MFSD12_STOP | depositor partial sequence | sequence record 312147 | Codon-optimized ORF of MFSD12
ATGGGACCTGGACCACCTGCAGCAGGAGCAGCCCCAAGCCCCCGCCCTCTGTCCCTGGTGGCAAGGCTGA
GCTACGCAGTGGGCCACTTTCTGAACGACCTGTGCGCCTCCATGTGGTTCACCTACCTGCTGCTGTATCT
GCACTCTGTGAGAGCATATAGCTCCAGGGGAGCAGGACTGCTGCTGCTGCTGGGACAGGTGGCAGACGGA
CTGTGCACACCACTGGTGGGATACGAGGCAGATAGGGCAGCAAGCTGCTGTGCAAGATATGGACCAAGGA
AGGCATGGCACCTGGTGGGAACCGTGTGCGTGCTGCTGTCTTTCCCCTTTATCTTCAGCCCTTGCCTGGG
CTGTGGAGCAGCAACACCAGAGTGGGCCGCCCTGCTGTACTATGGCCCTTTTATCGTGATCTTTCAGTTC
GGCTGGGCCTCCACCCAGATCTCCCACCTGTCTCTGATCCCCGAGCTGGTGACCAACGACCACGAGAAGG
TGGAGCTGACAGCCCTGAGATACGCCTTCACCGTGGTGGCAAATATCACAGTGTATGGAGCAGCATGGCT
GCTGCTGCACCTGCAGGGATCTAGCAGGGTGGAGCCAACCCAGGACATCAGCATCTCCGATCAGCTGGGA
GGACAGGATGTGCCCGTGTTCCGGAACCTGAGCCTGCTGGTGGTGGGAGTGGGAGCCGTGTTTTCCCTGC
TGTTCCACCTGGGCACCAGAGAGCGGAGAAGGCCACACGCCGAGGAGCCAGGAGAGCACACCCCTCTGCT
GGCACCAGCAACAGCACAGCCACTGCTGCTGTGGAAGCACTGGCTGAGAGAGCCCGCCTTTTACCAAGTG
GGCATCCTGTATATGACCACAAGGCTGATCGTGAATCTGTCTCAGACCTACATGGCCATGTACCTGACAT
ATAGCCTGCACCTGCCTAAGAAGTTCATCGCCACCATCCCACTGGTCATGTACCTGTCTGGCTTTCTGTC
CTCTTTCCTGATGAAGCCTATCAACAAGTGCATCGGCAGAAATATGACATACTTCAGCGGACTGCTGGTC
ATCCTGGCCTTCGCCGCCTGGGTGGCCCTGGCCGAGGGCCTGGGCGTGGCCGTGTACGCAGCAGCCGTGC
TGCTGGGAGCAGGATGTGCAACCATCCTGGTGACAAGCCTGGCAATGACCGCAGACCTGATCGGACCACA
CACAAACTCCGGCGCCTTCGTGTACGGCTCTATGAGCTTCCTGGATAAGGTGGCCAATGGCCTGGCCGTG
ATGGCCATCCAGTCCCTGCACCCATGCCCCTCTGAGCTGTGCTGTAGGGCCTGCGTGAGCTTCTACCACT
GGGCCATGGTGGCAGTGACCGGAGGAGTGGGAGTGGCAGCCGCCCTGTGCCTGTGCTCTCTGCTGCTGTG
GCCTACAAGGCTGCGCCGGTGGGACAGAGATGCAAGGCCATAA
